Addgene plasmid #223314: pcDNA3.1_NTRK2-2xHA
Purpose: constitutive expression of TrkB (NTRK2)
Depositing lab: Michael Wehr. Publication: Polypharmacological profiling across protein target families and cellular pathways using the multiplexed cell-based assay platform safetyProfiler reveals efficacy, potency and side effects of drugs. Popovic L, Brankatschk B, Palladino G, Rossner MJ, Wehr MC. Biomed Pharmacother. 2024 Nov;180:117523. doi: 10.1016/j.biopha.2024.117523. Epub 2024 Oct 14. PubMed 39405910.
Backbone
  Vector backbone: pcDNA3.1
  Vector type: Mammalian Expression
Growth in bacteria
  Bacterial resistance: Ampicillin, 100 μg/mL
  Growth temperature: 37°C
  Growth strain: DH5alpha
  Copy number: High Copy
Gene/Insert
  Gene/Insert name: NTRK2
  Species: H. sapiens (human)
  Entrez Gene: NTRK2 (a.k.a. DEE58, EIEE58, GP145-TrkB, OBHD, TRKB, trk-B)
  Tag / fusion protein: 2xHA (C terminal on insert)
  Cloning method: Gateway Cloning
Terms and licenses: Academic/Nonprofit Terms; Industry Terms: Not Available to Industry
How to cite: pcDNA3.1_NTRK2-2xHA was a gift from Michael Wehr (Addgene plasmid # 223314 ; http://n2t.net/addgene:223314 ; RRID:Addgene_223314)
