[The description below was written by a language model from this plasmid's Addgene catalogue record and pLannotate feature annotations shown in this document.]
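Description:
pcDNA3.1_NTRK2-2xHA is a 7.9 kb mammalian expression plasmid built on the pcDNA3.1 backbone for constitutive expression of human NTRK2, which encodes the receptor tyrosine kinase TrkB, the receptor for BDNF and neurotrophin-4. It is propagated in E. coli as a high-copy plasmid through a ColE1/pUC-type origin and is selected with ampicillin via the β-lactamase gene. An f1 origin is also present. For selection in mammalian cells, the backbone carries a neomycin phosphotransferase gene flanked by the SV40 enhancer/early promoter and an SV40 polyadenylation signal, which would allow G418 selection of stable transfectants.

The expression cassette consists of the human cytomegalovirus immediate early enhancer and promoter, the NTRK2 coding sequence, and the bovine growth hormone polyadenylation signal. The insert was introduced by Gateway cloning, and a fragment of an attB1 site is annotated just upstream of the open reading frame. The receptor is fused at its C terminus to a tandem HA epitope. The annotation software labels this short region as a fragment of a 3xHA tag, which is consistent with the two copies stated in the catalogue record. The tag permits detection or immunoprecipitation with anti-HA antibodies. T7 and SP6 promoters flank the insert and are standard backbone elements for in vitro transcription or sequencing. Short hits to an HIV-1 LTR, ble, lacI and bom are only fragmentary matches and are probably not functional parts. The associated publication describes a multiplexed cell-based assay platform for profiling drug activity across target families and pathways, where this plasmid presumably supplies the TrkB target.
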