Features (pLannotate 1.2.2; 23 found; start..end, strand, type, name):
     78..182     -  promoter       AmpR promoter: bla
    241..293     -  misc_feature   bom (fragment): basis of mobility region from pBR322
    448..827     +  enhancer       CMV enhancer: human cytomegalovirus immediate early enhancer
    828..1031    +  promoter       CMV promoter: human cytomegalovirus (CMV) immediate early promoter
   1027..1060    +  LTR            5' LTR (truncated) (fragment): truncated 5' long terminal repeat (LTR) from HIV-1
   1076..1094    +  promoter       T7 promoter: promoter for bacteriophage T7 RNA polymerase
   1134..1151    +  protein_bind   attB1 (fragment): mutant version of attB; core recombination site for the Gateway® BP reaction BP Clonase™
   1160..3625    +  CDS            NTRK2: NTRK2_HUMAN - Also known as TRKB. Experimental evidence at protein level: Swiss-Prot protein existence level 1. Receptor tyrosine kinase involved in the development and the maturation of the central and the peripheral nervous systems through regulation of neuron survival, proliferation, migration, differentiation, and synapse formation and plasticity (By similarity). Receptor for BDNF/brain-derived neurotrophic factor and NTF4/neurotrophin-4. Alternatively can also bind NTF3/neurotrophin-3 which is less efficient in activating the receptor but regulates neuron survival through NTRK2 (PubMed:75
   3629..3685    +  CDS            3xHA (fragment): three tandem HA epitope tags
   3698..3716    -  promoter       SP6 promoter: promoter for bacteriophage SP6 RNA polymerase
   3742..3966    +  polyA_signal   bGH poly(A) signal: bovine growth hormone polyadenylation signal
   3970..3991    +  promoter       SV40 promoter (fragment): SV40 enhancer and early promoter
   4012..4440    +  rep_origin     f1 ori (sequence partly withheld): f1 bacteriophage origin of replication; arrow indicates direction of (+) strand synthesis
   4454..4783    +  promoter       SV40 promoter: SV40 enhancer and early promoter
   4850..5641    +  CDS            neo: KKA2_KLEPN - Also known as kan, nptII. Experimental evidence at protein level: Swiss-Prot protein existence level 1. Resistance to kanamycin, neomycin, paromomycin, ribostamycin, butirosin and gentamicin B. From Klebsiella pneumoniae.
   5665..5823    +  CDS            ble (fragment): BLE_KLEPN - Experimental evidence at protein level: Swiss-Prot protein existence level 1. Binding protein with a strong affinity to the bleomycin family of antibiotics. Binds to CL990; an antimitotic-antibiotic compound. From Klebsiella pneumoniae.
   5818..5939    +  polyA_signal   SV40 poly(A) signal: SV40 polyadenylation signal
   6012..6028    -  protein_bind   lac operator: The lac repressor binds to the lac operator to inhibit transcription in E. coli. This inhibition can be relieved by adding lactose or isopropyl-β-D-thiogalactopyranoside (IPTG). lac repressor encoded by lacI
   6036..6066    -  promoter       lac promoter: promoter for the E. coli lac operon
   6081..6102    -  protein_bind   CAP binding site: CAP binding activates transcription in the presence of cAMP. E. coli catabolite activator protein
   6115..6207    -  CDS            lacI (fragment): lac repressor; lacI; The lac repressor binds to the lac operator to inhibit transcription in E. coli. This inhibition can be relieved by adding lactose or isopropyl-β-D-thiogalactopyranoside (IPTG).
   6390..6978    -  rep_origin     ori: high-copy-number ColE1/pMB1/pBR322/pUC origin of replication
   7149..77      -  CDS            AmpR (across the origin): β-lactamase; bla; confers resistance to ampicillin, carbenicillin, and related antibiotics
>Addgene plasmid #223314 | pcDNA3.1_NTRK2-2xHA | addgene full sequence | sequence record 449409 | Addgene NGS Result
TCTGGGTGAGCAAAAACAGGAAGGCAAAATGCCGCAAAAAAGGGAATAAGGGCGACACGGAAATGTTGAA
TACTCATACTCTTCCTTTTTCAATATTATTGAAGCATTTATCAGGGTTATTGTCTCATGAGCGGATACAT
ATTTGAATGTATTTAGAAAAATAAACAAATAGGGGTTCCGCGCACATTTCCCCGAAAAGTGCCACCTGAC
GTCGACGGATCGGGAGATCTCCCGATCCCCTATGGTGCACTCTCAGTACAATCTGCTCTGATGCCGCATA
GTTAAGCCAGTATCTGCTCCCTGCTTGTGTGTTGGAGGTCGCTGAGTAGTGCGCGAGCAAAATTTAAGCT
ACAACAAGGCAAGGCTTGACCGACAATTGCATGAAGAATCTGCTTAGGGTTAGGCGTTTTGCGCTGCTTC
GCGATGTACGGGCCAGATATACGCGTTGACATTGATTATTGACTAGTTATTAATAGTAATCAATTACGGG
GTCATTAGTTCATAGCCCATATATGGAGTTCCGCGTTACATAACTTACGGTAAATGGCCCGCCTGGCTGA
CCGCCCAACGACCCCCGCCCATTGACGTCAATAATGACGTATGTTCCCATAGTAACGCCAATAGGGACTT
TCCATTGACGTCAATGGGTGGAGTATTTACGGTAAACTGCCCACTTGGCAGTACATCAAGTGTATCATAT
GCCAAGTACGCCCCCTATTGACGTCAATGACGGTAAATGGCCCGCCTGGCATTATGCCCAGTACATGACC
TTATGGGACTTTCCTACTTGGCAGTACATCTACGTATTAGTCATCGCTATTACCATGGTGATGCGGTTTT
GGCAGTACATCAATGGGCGTGGATAGCGGTTTGACTCACGGGGATTTCCAAGTCTCCACCCCATTGACGT
CAATGGGAGTTTGTTTTGGCACCAAAATCAACGGGACTTTCCAAAATGTCGTAACAACTCCGCCCCATTG
ACGCAAATGGGCGGTAGGCGTGTACGGTGGGAGGTCTATATAAGCAGAGCTCTCTGGCTAACTAGAGAAC
CCACTGCTTACTGGCTTATCGAAATTAATACGACTCACTATAGGGAGACCCAAGCTTGGTACCGAGCTCG
GATCCCACATCAACAAGTTTGTACAAAAAAGTTGGCACCATGTCGTCCTGGATAAGGTGGCATGGACCCG
CCATGGCGCGGCTCTGGGGCTTCTGCTGGCTGGTTGTGGGCTTCTGGAGGGCCGCTTTCGCCTGTCCCAC
GTCCTGCAAATGCAGTGCCTCTCGGATCTGGTGCAGCGACCCTTCTCCTGGCATCGTGGCATTTCCGAGA
TTGGAGCCTAACAGTGTAGATCCTGAGAACATCACCGAAATTTTCATCGCAAACCAGAAAAGGTTAGAAA
TCATCAACGAAGATGATGTTGAAGCTTATGTGGGACTGAGAAATCTGACAATTGTGGATTCTGGATTAAA
ATTTGTGGCTCATAAAGCATTTCTGAAAAACAGCAACCTGCAGCACATCAATTTTACCCGAAACAAACTG
ACGAGTTTGTCTAGGAAACATTTCCGTCACCTTGACTTGTCTGAACTGATCCTGGTGGGCAATCCATTTA
CATGCTCCTGTGACATTATGTGGATCAAGACTCTCCAAGAGGCTAAATCCAGTCCAGACACTCAGGATTT
GTACTGCCTGAATGAAAGCAGCAAGAATATTCCCCTGGCAAACCTGCAGATACCCAATTGTGGTTTGCCA
TCTGCAAATCTGGCCGCACCTAACCTCACTGTGGAGGAAGGAAAGTCTATCACATTATCCTGTAGTGTGG
CAGGTGATCCGGTTCCTAATATGTATTGGGATGTTGGTAACCTGGTTTCCAAACATATGAATGAAACAAG
CCACACACAGGGCTCCTTAAGGATAACTAACATTTCATCCGATGACAGTGGGAAGCAGATCTCTTGTGTG
GCGGAAAATCTTGTAGGAGAAGATCAAGATTCTGTCAACCTCACTGTGCATTTTGCACCAACTATCACAT
TTCTCGAATCTCCAACCTCAGACCACCACTGGTGCATTCCATTCACTGTGAAAGGCAACCCCAAACCAGC
GCTTCAGTGGTTCTATAACGGGGCAATATTGAATGAGTCCAAATACATCTGTACTAAAATACATGTTACC
AATCACACGGAGTACCACGGCTGCCTCCAGCTGGATAATCCCACTCACATGAACAATGGGGACTACACTC
TAATAGCCAAGAATGAGTATGGGAAGGATGAGAAACAGATTTCTGCTCACTTCATGGGCTGGCCTGGAAT
TGACGATGGTGCAAACCCAAATTATCCTGATGTAATTTATGAAGATTATGGAACTGCAGCGAATGACATC
GGGGACACCACGAACAGAAGTAATGAAATCCCTTCCACAGACGTCACTGATAAAACCGGTCGGGAACATC
TCTCGGTCTATGCTGTGGTGGTGATTGCGTCTGTGGTGGGATTTTGCCTTTTGGTAATGCTGTTTCTGCT
TAAGTTGGCAAGACACTCCAAGTTTGGCATGAAAGGCCCAGCCTCCGTTATCAGCAATGATGATGACTCT
GCCAGCCCACTCCATCACATCTCCAATGGGAGTAACACTCCATCTTCTTCGGAAGGTGGCCCAGATGCTG
TCATTATTGGAATGACCAAGATCCCTGTCATTGAAAATCCCCAGTACTTTGGCATCACCAACAGTCAGCT
CAAGCCAGACACATTTGTTCAGCACATCAAGCGACATAACATTGTTCTGAAAAGGGAGCTAGGCGAAGGA
GCCTTTGGAAAAGTGTTCCTAGCTGAATGCTATAACCTCTGTCCTGAGCAGGACAAGATCTTGGTGGCAG
TGAAGACCCTGAAGGATGCCAGTGACAATGCACGCAAGGACTTCCACCGTGAGGCCGAGCTCCTGACCAA
CCTCCAGCATGAGCACATCGTCAAGTTCTATGGCGTCTGCGTGGAGGGCGACCCCCTCATCATGGTCTTT
GAGTACATGAAGCATGGGGACCTCAACAAGTTCCTCAGGGCACACGGCCCTGATGCCGTGCTGATGGCTG
AGGGCAACCCGCCCACGGAACTGACGCAGTCGCAGATGCTGCATATAGCCCAGCAGATCGCCGCGGGCAT
GGTCTACCTGGCGTCCCAGCACTTCGTGCACCGCGATTTGGCCACCAGGAACTGCCTGGTCGGGGAGAAC
TTGCTGGTGAAAATCGGGGACTTTGGGATGTCCCGGGACGTGTACAGCACTGACTACTACAGGGTCGGTG
GCCACACAATGCTGCCCATTCGCTGGATGCCTCCAGAGAGCATCATGTACAGGAAATTCACGACGGAAAG
CGACGTCTGGAGCCTGGGGGTCGTGTTGTGGGAGATTTTCACCTATGGCAAACAGCCCTGGTACCAGCTG
TCAAACAATGAGGTGATAGAGTGTATCACTCAGGGCCGAGTCCTGCAGCGACCCCGCACGTGCCCCCAGG
AGGTGTATGAGCTGATGCTGGGGTGCTGGCAGCGAGAGCCCCACATGAGGAAGAACATCAAGGGCATCCA
TACCCTCCTTCAGAACTTGGCCAAGGCATCTCCGGTCTACCTGGACATTCTAGGCGGCTACCCATACGAT
GTTCCTGACTATGCGGGCTATCCCTATGACGTCCCGGACTATGCATGAGGGCCCTATTCTATAGTGTCAC
CTAAATGCTAGAGCTCGCTGATCAGCCTCGACTGTGCCTTCTAGTTGCCAGCCATCTGTTGTTTGCCCCT
CCCCCGTGCCTTCCTTGACCCTGGAAGGTGCCACTCCCACTGTCCTTTCCTAATAAAATGAGGAAATTGC
ATCGCATTGTCTGAGTAGGTGTCATTCTATTCTGGGGGGTGGGGTGGGGCAGGACAGCAAGGGGGAGGAT
TGGGAAGACAATAGCAGGCATGCTGGGGATGCGGTGGGCTCTATGGCTTCTGAGGCGGAAAGAACCAGCT
GGGGCTCTAGGGGGTATCCCC
[124 nt withheld, positions 4012-4135]
C
[91 nt withheld, positions 4137-4227]
A
[49 nt withheld, positions 4229-4277]
CCTTTGACGTTGGAGTCCACGTTCTTT
[37 nt withheld, positions 4305-4341]
ACCCTATCTCGGTCTATTCTTTTGATTTATAAGGGATTTTGCCGATTTCGGCCTATTGGTTAAAAAATGA
GCTGATTTAACAAAAATTTAACGCGAATTAATTCTGTGGAATGTGTGTCAGTTAGGGTGTGGAAAGTCCC
CAGGCTCCCCAGCAGGCAGAAGTATGCAAAGCATGCATCTCAATTAGTCAGCAACCAGGTGTGGAAAGTC
CCCAGGCTCCCCAGCAGGCAGAAGTATGCAAAGCATGCATCTCAATTAGTCAGCAACCATAGTCCCGCCC
CTAACTCCGCCCATCCCGCCCCTAACTCCGCCCAGTTCCGCCCATTCTCCGCCCCATGGCTGACTAATTT
TTTTTATTTATGCAGAGGCCGAGGCCGCCTCTGCCTCTGAGCTATTCCAGAAGTAGTGAGGAGGCTTTTT
TGGAGGCCTAGGCTTTTGCAAAAAGCTCCCGGGAGCTTGTATATCCATTTTCGGATCTGATCAAGAGACA
GGATGAGGATCGTTTCGCATGATTGAACAAGATGGATTGCACGCAGGTTCTCCGGCCGCTTGGGTGGAGA
GGCTATTCGGCTATGACTGGGCACAACAGACAATCGGCTGCTCTGATGCCGCCGTGTTCCGGCTGTCAGC
GCAGGGGCGCCCGGTTCTTTTTGTCAAGACCGACCTGTCCGGTGCCCTGAATGAACTGCAGGACGAGGCA
GCGCGGCTATCGTGGCTGGCCACGACGGGCGTTCCTTGCGCAGCTGTGCTCGACGTTGTCACTGAAGCGG
GAAGGGACTGGCTGCTATTGGGCGAAGTGCCGGGGCAGGATCTCCTGTCATCTCACCTTGCTCCTGCCGA
GAAAGTATCCATCATGGCTGATGCAATGCGGCGGCTGCATACGCTTGATCCGGCTACCTGCCCATTCGAC
CACCAAGCGAAACATCGCATCGAGCGAGCACGTACTCGGATGGAAGCCGGTCTTGTCGATCAGGATGATC
TGGACGAAGAGCATCAGGGGCTCGCGCCAGCCGAACTGTTCGCCAGGCTCAAGGCGCGCATGCCCGACGG
CGAGGATCTCGTCGTGACCCATGGCGATGCCTGCTTGCCGAATATCATGGTGGAAAATGGCCGCTTTTCT
GGATTCATCGACTGTGGCCGGCTGGGTGTGGCGGACCGCTATCAGGACATAGCGTTGGCTACCCGTGATA
TTGCTGAAGAGCTTGGCGGCGAATGGGCTGACCGCTTCCTCGTGCTTTACGGTATCGCCGCTCCCGATTC
GCAGCGCATCGCCTTCTATCGCCTTCTTGACGAGTTCTTCTGAGCGGGACTCTGGGGTTCGAAATGACCG
ACCAAGCGACGCCCAACCTGCCATCACGAGATTTCGATTCCACCGCCGCCTTCTATGAAAGGTTGGGCTT
CGGAATCGTTTTCCGGGACGCCGGCTGGATGATCCTCCAGCGCGGGGATCTCATGCTGGAGTTCTTCGCC
CACCCCAACTTGTTTATTGCAGCTTATAATGGTTACAAATAAAGCAATAGCATCACAAATTTCACAAATA
AAGCATTTTTTTCACTGCATTCTAGTTGTGGTTTGTCCAAACTCATCAATGTATCTTATCATGTCTGTAT
ACCGTCGACCTCTAGCTAGAGCTTGGCGTAATCATGGTCATAGCTGTTTCCTGTGTGAAATTGTTATCCG
CTCACAATTCCACACAACATACGAGCCGGAAGCATAAAGTGTAAAGCCTGGGGTGCCTAATGAGTGAGCT
AACTCACATTAATTGCGTTGCGCTCACTGCCCGCTTTCCAGTCGGGAAACCTGTCGTGCCAGCTGCATTA
ATGAATCGGCCAACGCGCGGGGAGAGGCGGTTTGCGTATTGGGCGCTCTTCCGCTTCCTCGCTCACTGAC
TCGCTGCGCTCGGTCGTTCGGCTGCGGCGAGCGGTATCAGCTCACTCAAAGGCGGTAATACGGTTATCCA
CAGAATCAGGGGATAACGCAGGAAAGAACATGTGAGCAAAAGGCCAGCAAAAGGCCAGGAACCGTAAAAA
GGCCGCGTTGCTGGCGTTTTTCCATAGGCTCCGCCCCCCTGACGAGCATCACAAAAATCGACGCTCAAGT
CAGAGGTGGCGAAACCCGACAGGACTATAAAGATACCAGGCGTTTCCCCCTGGAAGCTCCCTCGTGCGCT
CTCCTGTTCCGACCCTGCCGCTTACCGGATACCTGTCCGCCTTTCTCCCTTCGGGAAGCGTGGCGCTTTC
TCATAGCTCACGCTGTAGGTATCTCAGTTCGGTGTAGGTCGTTCGCTCCAAGCTGGGCTGTGTGCACGAA
CCCCCCGTTCAGCCCGACCGCTGCGCCTTATCCGGTAACTATCGTCTTGAGTCCAACCCGGTAAGACACG
ACTTATCGCCACTGGCAGCAGCCACTGGTAACAGGATTAGCAGAGCGAGGTATGTAGGCGGTGCTACAGA
GTTCTTGAAGTGGTGGCCTAACTACGGCTACACTAGAAGAACAGTATTTGGTATCTGCGCTCTGCTGAAG
CCAGTTACCTTCGGAAAAAGAGTTGGTAGCTCTTGATCCGGCAAACAAACCACCGCTGGTAGCGGTGGTT
TTTTTGTTTGCAAGCAGCAGATTACGCGCAGAAAAAAAGGATCTCAAGAAGATCCTTTGATCTTTTCTAC
GGGGTCTGACGCTCAGTGGAACGAAAACTCACGTTAAGGGATTTTGGTCATGAGATTATCAAAAAGGATC
TTCACCTAGATCCTTTTAAATTAAAAATGAAGTTTTAAATCAATCTAAAGTATATATGAGTAAACTTGGT
CTGACAGTTACCAATGCTTAATCAGTGAGGCACCTATCTCAGCGATCTGTCTATTTCGTTCATCCATAGT
TGCCTGACTCCCCGTCGTGTAGATAACTACGATACGGGAGGGCTTACCATCTGGCCCCAGTGCTGCAATG
ATACCGCGAGACCCACGCTCACCGGCTCCAGATTTATCAGCAATAAACCAGCCAGCCGGAAGGGCCGAGC
GCAGAAGTGGTCCTGCAACTTTATCCGCCTCCATCCAGTCTATTAATTGTTGCCGGGAAGCTAGAGTAAG
TAGTTCGCCAGTTAATAGTTTGCGCAACGTTGTTGCCATTGCTACAGGCATCGTGGTGTCACGCTCGTCG
TTTGGTATGGCTTCATTCAGCTCCGGTTCCCAACGATCAAGGCGAGTTACATGATCCCCCATGTTGTGCA
AAAAAGCGGTTAGCTCCTTCGGTCCTCCGATCGTTGTCAGAAGTAAGTTGGCCGCAGTGTTATCACTCAT
GGTTATGGCAGCACTGCATAATTCTCTTACTGTCATGCCATCCGTAAGATGCTTTTCTGTGACTGGTGAG
TACTCAACCAAGTCATTCTGAGAATAGTGTATGCGGCGACCGAGTTGCTCTTGCCCGGCGTCAATACGGG
ATAATACCGCGCCACATAGCAGAACTTTAAAAGTGCTCATCATTGGAAAACGTTCTTCGGGGCGAAAACT
CTCAAGGATCTTACCGCTGTTGAGATCCAGTTCGATGTAACCCACTCGTGCACCCAACTGATCTTCAGCA
TCTTTTACTTTCACCAGCGTT
